>Addgene plasmid #219130 | SFFV-REPIN1-Brd 168 | addgene full sequence | sequence record 448943 | Addgene NGS Result
ATTTATGCAGAGGCCGAGGCCGCCTCGGCCTCTGAGCTATTCCAGAAGTAGTGAGGAGGCTTTTTTGGAG
GCCTAGGGACGTACCCAATTCGCCCTATAGTGAGTCGTATTACGCGCGCTCACTGGCCGTCGTTTTACAA
CGTCGTGACTGGGAAAACCCTGGCGTTACCCAACTTAATCGCCTTGCAGCACATCCCCCTTTCGCCAGCT
GGCGTAATAGCGAAGAGGCCCGCACCGATCGCCCTTCCCAACAGTTGCGCAGCCTGAATGGCGAATGGG
[124 nt withheld, positions 280-403]
C
[91 nt withheld, positions 405-495]
A
[49 nt withheld, positions 497-545]
CCTTTGACGTTGGAGTCCACGTTCTTT
[37 nt withheld, positions 573-609]
ACCCTATCTCGGTCTATTCTTTTGATTTATAAGGGATTTTGCCGATTTCGGCCTATTGGTTAAAAAATGA
GCTGATTTAACAAAAATTTAACGCGAATTTTAACAAAATATTAACGCTTACAATTTAGGTGGCACTTTTC
GGGGAAATGTGCGCGGAACCCCTATTTGTTTATTTTTCTAAATACATTCAAATATGTATCCGCTCATGAG
ACAATAACCCTGATAAATGCTTCAATAATATTGAAAAAGGAAGAGTATGAGTATTCAACATTTCCGTGTC
GCCCTTATTCCCTTTTTTGCGGCATTTTGCCTTCCTGTTTTTGCTCACCCAGAAACGCTGGTGAAAGTAA
AAGATGCTGAAGATCAGTTGGGTGCACGAGTGGGTTACATCGAACTGGATCTCAACAGCGGTAAGATCCT
TGAGAGTTTTCGCCCCGAAGAACGTTTTCCAATGATGAGCACTTTTAAAGTTCTGCTATGTGGCGCGGTA
TTATCCCGTATTGACGCCGGGCAAGAGCAACTCGGTCGCCGCATACACTATTCTCAGAATGACTTGGTTG
AGTACTCACCAGTCACAGAAAAGCATCTTACGGATGGCATGACAGTAAGAGAATTATGCAGTGCTGCCAT
AACCATGAGTGATAACACTGCGGCCAACTTACTTCTGACAACGATCGGAGGACCGAAGGAGCTAACCGCT
TTTTTGCACAACATGGGGGATCATGTAACTCGCCTTGATCGTTGGGAACCGGAGCTGAATGAAGCCATAC
CAAACGACGAGCGTGACACCACGATGCCTGTAGCAATGGCAACAACGTTGCGCAAACTATTAACTGGCGA
ACTACTTACTCTAGCTTCCCGGCAACAATTAATAGACTGGATGGAGGCGGATAAAGTTGCAGGACCACTT
CTGCGCTCGGCCCTTCCGGCTGGCTGGTTTATTGCTGATAAATCTGGAGCCGGTGAGCGTGGGTCTCGCG
GTATCATTGCAGCACTGGGGCCAGATGGTAAGCCCTCCCGTATCGTAGTTATCTACACGACGGGGAGTCA
GGCAACTATGGATGAACGAAATAGACAGATCGCTGAGATAGGTGCCTCACTGATTAAGCATTGGTAACTG
TCAGACCAAGTTTACTCATATATACTTTAGATTGATTTAAAACTTCATTTTTAATTTAAAAGGATCTAGG
TGAAGATCCTTTTTGATAATCTCATGACCAAAATCCCTTAACGTGAGTTTTCGTTCCACTGAGCGTCAGA
CCCCGTAGAAAAGATCAAAGGATCTTCTTGAGATCCTTTTTTTCTGCGCGTAATCTGCTGCTTGCAAACA
AAAAAACCACCGCTACCAGCGGTGGTTTGTTTGCCGGATCAAGAGCTACCAACTCTTTTTCCGAAGGTAA
CTGGCTTCAGCAGAGCGCAGATACCAAATACTGTTCTTCTAGTGTAGCCGTAGTTAGGCCACCACTTCAA
GAACTCTGTAGCACCGCCTACATACCTCGCTCTGCTAATCCTGTTACCAGTGGCTGCTGCCAGTGGCGAT
AAGTCGTGTCTTACCGGGTTGGACTCAAGACGATAGTTACCGGATAAGGCGCAGCGGTCGGGCTGAACGG
GGGGTTCGTGCACACAGCCCAGCTTGGAGCGAACGACCTACACCGAACTGAGATACCTACAGCGTGAGCT
ATGAGAAAGCGCCACGCTTCCCGAAGGGAGAAAGGCGGACAGGTATCCGGTAAGCGGCAGGGTCGGAACA
GGAGAGCGCACGAGGGAGCTTCCAGGGGGAAACGCCTGGTATCTTTATAGTCCTGTCGGGTTTCGCCACC
TCTGACTTGAGCGTCGATTTTTGTGATGCTCGTCAGGGGGGCGGAGCCTATGGAAAAACGCCAGCAACGC
GGCCTTTTTACGGTTCCTGGCCTTTTGCTGGCCTTTTGCTCACATGTTCTTTCCTGCGTTATCCCCTGAT
TCTGTGGATAACCGTATTACCGCCTTTGAGTGAGCTGATACCGCTCGCCGCAGCCGAACGACCGAGCGCA
GCGAGTCAGTGAGCGAGGAAGCGGAAGAGCGCCCAATACGCAAACCGCCTCTCCCCGCGCGTTGGCCGAT
TCATTAATGCAGCTGGCACGACAGGTTTCCCGACTGGAAAGCGGGCAGTGAGCGCAACGCAATTAATGTG
AGTTAGCTCACTCATTAGGCACCCCAGGCTTTACACTTTATGCTTCCGGCTCGTATGTTGTGTGGAATTG
TGAGCGGATAACAATTTCACACAGGAAACAGCTATGACCATGATTACGCCAAGCGCGCAATTAACCCTCA
CTAAAGGGAACAAAAGCTGGAGCTGCAAGCTTAATGTAGTCTTATGCAATACTCTTGTAGTCTTGCAACA
TGGTAACGATGAGTTAGCAACATGCCTTACAAGGAGAGAAAAAGCACCGTGCATGCCGATTGGTGGAAGT
AAGGTGGTACGATCGTGCCTTATTAGGAAGGCAACAGACGGGTCTGACATGGATTGGACGAACCACTGAA
TTGCCGCATTGCAGAGATATTGTATTTAAGTGCCTAGCTCGATACATAAACGGGTCTCTCTGGTTAGACC
AGATCTGAGCCTGGGAGCTCTCTGGCTAACTAGGGAACCCACTGCTTAAGCCTCAATAAAGCTTGCCTTG
AGTGCTTCAAGTAGTGTGTGCCCGTCTGTTGTGTGACTCTGGTAACTAGAGATCCCTCAGACCCTTTTAG
TCAGTGTGGAAAATCTCTAGCAGTGGCGCCCGAACAGGGACTTGAAAGCGAAAGGGAAACCAGAGGAGCT
CTCTCGACGCAGGACTCGGCTTGCTGAAGCGCGCACGGCAAGAGGCGAGGGGCGGCGACTGGTGAGTACG
CCAAAAATTTTGACTAGCGGAGGCTAGAAGGAGAGAGATGGGTGCGAGAGCGTCAGTATTAAGCGGGGGA
GAATTAGATCGCGATGGGAAAAAATTCGGTTAAGGCCAGGGGGAAAGAAAAAATATAAATTAAAACATAT
AGTATGGGCAAGCAGGGAGCTAGAACGATTCGCAGTTAATCCTGGCCTGTTAGAAACATCAGAAGGCTGT
AGACAAATACTGGGACAGCTACAACCATCCCTTCAGACAGGATCAGAAGAACTTAGATCATTATATAATA
CAGTAGCAACCCTCTATTGTGTGCATCAAAGGATAGAGATAAAAGACACCAAGGAAGCTTTAGACAAGAT
AGAGGAAGAGCAAAACAAAAGTAAGACCACCGCACAGCAAGCGGCCGCTGATCTTCAGACCTGGAGGAGG
AGATATGAGGGACAATTGGAGAAGTGAATTATATAAATATAAAGTAGTAAAAATTGAACCATTAGGAGTA
GCACCCACCAAGGCAAAGAGAAGAGTGGTGCAGAGAGAAAAAAGAGCAGTGGGAATAGGAGCTTTGTTCC
TTGGGTTCTTGGGAGCAGCAGGAAGCACTATGGGCGCAGCGTCAATGACGCTGACGGTACAGGCCAGACA
ATTATTGTCTGGTATAGTGCAGCAGCAGAACAATTTGCTGAGGGCTATTGAGGCGCAACAGCATCTGTTG
CAACTCACAGTCTGGGGCATCAAGCAGCTCCAGGCAAGAATCCTGGCTGTGGAAAGATACCTAAAGGATC
AACAGCTCCTGGGGATTTGGGGTTGCTCTGGAAAACTCATTTGCACCACTGCTGTGCCTTGGAATGCTAG
TTGGAGTAATAAATCTCTGGAACAGATTTGGAATCACACGACCTGGATGGAGTGGGACAGAGAAATTAAC
AATTACACAAGCTTAATACACTCCTTAATTGAAGAATCGCAAAACCAGCAAGAAAAGAATGAACAAGAAT
TATTGGAATTAGATAAATGGGCAAGTTTGTGGAATTGGTTTAACATAACAAATTGGCTGTGGTATATAAA
ATTATTCATAATGATAGTAGGAGGCTTGGTAGGTTTAAGAATAGTTTTTGCTGTACTTTCTATAGTGAAT
AGAGTTAGGCAGGGATATTCACCATTATCGTTTCAGACCCACCTCCCAACCCCGAGGGGACCCGACAGGC
CCGAAGGAATAGAAGAAGAAGGTGGAGAGAGAGACAGAGACAGATCCATTCGATTAGTGAACGGATCTCG
ACGGTATCGGTTAACTTTTAAAAGAAAAGGGGGGATTGGGGGGTACAGTGCAGGGGAAAGAATAGTAGAC
ATAATAGCAACAGACATACAAACTAAAGAATTACAAAAACAAATTACAAAAATTCAAAATTTTATCGATC
ACGAGACTAGCCTCGAGCTGGCTGCAGTAACGCCATTTTGCAAGGCATGGAAAAATACCAAACCAAGAAT
AGAGAAGTTCAGATCAAGGGCGGGTACATGAAAATAGCTAACGTTGGGCCAAACAGGATATCTGCGGTGA
GCAGTTTCGGCCCCGGCCCGGGGCCAAGAACAGATGGTCACCGCAGTTTCGGCCCCGGCCCGAGGCCAAG
AACAGATGGTCCCCAGATATGGCCCAACCCTCAGCAGTTTCTTAAGACCCATCAGATGTTTCCAGGCTCC
CCCAAGGACCTGAAATGACCCTGCGCCTTATTTGAATTAACCAATCAGCCTGCTTCTCGCTTCTGTTCGC
GCGCTTCTGCTTCCCGAGCTCTATAAAAGAGCTCACAACCCCTCACTCGGCGCGCCAGTCCTCCGACAGA
CTGAGTCGGCCGGTCGAATCAAGCTTATCGATACCGTCGACGGATCCGCTAGCCCGCGGTTCGAAATGCT
GGAACGTCGTTGCAGGGGCCCCCTGGCCATGGGCCTGGCCCAGCCCCGACTCCTTTCTGGGCCCTCCCAG
GAGTCACCCCAGACCCTGGGGAAGGAGTCCCGCGGGCTGAGGCAACAAGGCACGTCAGTGGCCCAGTCTG
GTGCCCAAGCCCCAGGCAGGGCCCATCGCTGTGCCCACTGTCGAAGGCACTTCCCTGGCTGGGTGGCTCT
GTGGCTTCACACCCGCCGGTGCCAGGCCCGGCTGCCCTTGCCCTGCTCTGAGTGTGGCCGTCGCTTTCGC
CATGCCCCCTTCTTAGCACTGCACCGCCAGGTCCATGCTGCTGCCACCCCAGACCTGGGCTTTGCCTGCC
ACCTCTGTGGGCAGAGCTTCCGAGGCTGGGTGGCCCTGGTTCTGCATCTGCGGGCCCATTCAGCTGCAAA
GCGGCCCATCGCTTGTCCCAAATGCGAGAGACGCTTCTGGCGACGAAAGCAGCTTCGAGCTCATCTGCGG
CGGTGCCACCCTCCCGCCCCGGAGGCCCGGCCCTTCATATGCGGCAACTGTGGCCGGAGCTTTGCCCAGT
GGGACCAGCTAGTTGCCCACAAGCGGGTGCACGTAGCTGAGGCCCTGGAGGAGGCCGCAGCCAAGGCTCT
GGGGCCCCGGCCCAGGGGCCGCCCCGCGGTGACCGCCCCCCGGCCCGGTGGAGATGCCGTCGACCGCCCC
TTCCAGTGTGCCTGTTGTGGCAAGCGCTTCCGGCACAAGCCCAACTTGATCGCTCACCGCCGCGTGCACA
CGGGCGAGCGGCCCCACCAGTGCCCCGAGTGCGGGAAGCGCTTTACCAATAAGCCCTATCTGACTTCGCA
CCGGCGCATCCACACCGGCGAGAAGCCCTACCCGTGCAAAGAGTGCGGCCGCCGCTTCCGGCACAAACCC
AACCTGCTGTCTCACAGCAAGATTCACAAGCGATCCGAGGGGTCGGCCCAGGCCGCCCCCGGCCCGGGGA
GCCCCCAGCTGCCAGCCGGCCCCCAGGAGTCCGCGGCCGAGCCCACCCCGGCGGTACCTCTGAAACCGGC
CCAGGAGCCGCCGCCAGGGGCCCCGCCAGAGCACCCGCAGGACCCGATCGAAGCCCCCCCCTCCCTCTAC
AGCTGCGACGACTGCGGCAGGAGCTTCCGGCTGGAGCGCTTCCTGCGGGCCCACCAGCGGCAGCACACCG
GGGAGCGGCCCTTCACCTGCGCCGAGTGCGGGAAGAACTTCGGCAAGAAGACGCACCTGGTGGCGCACTC
GCGCGTGCACTCCGGCGAGCGGCCCTTCGCCTGCGAGGAGTGCGGCCGCCGCTTCTCCCAGGGCAGCCAT
CTGGCGGCGCATCGGCGCGACCACGCCCCCGATCGGCCCTTCGTGTGTCCCGACTGCGGCAAGGCCTTCC
GCCACAAACCCTACCTGGCGGCGCACCGGCGCATCCACACCGGCGAGAAGCCCTACGTCTGCCCCGACTG
CGGCAAAGCCTTCAGCCAGAAGTCCAACCTGGTGTCGCACCGGCGCATCCACACGGGCGAGCGGCCCTAC
GCCTGTCCCGACTGCGACCGCAGCTTCAGCCAGAAGTCCAACCTCATCACCCACCGCAAGAGCCACATCC
GGGACGGCGCCTTCTGCTGTGCCATCTGTGGCCAGACCTTCGACGACGAGGAGAGACTCCTGGCCCACCA
GAAGAAGCACGATGTCTGAACCGGTCGGATCCCCCGGGCTGCAGGAATTCGAGCATCTTACCGCCATTTA
TTCCCATATTTGTTCTGTTTTTCTTGATTTGGGTATACATTTAAATGTTAATAAAACAAAATGGTGGGGC
AATCATTTACATTTTTAGGGATATGTAATTACTAGTTCAGGTGTATTGCCACAAGACAAACATGTTAAGA
AACTTTCCCGTTATTTACGCTCTGTTCCTGTTAATCAACCTCTGGATTACAAAATTTGTGAAAGATTGAC
TGATATTCTTAACTATGTTGCTCCTTTTACGCTGTGTGGATATGCTGCTTTAATGCCTCTGTATCATGCT
ATTGCTTCCCGTACGGCTTTCGTTTTCTCCTCCTTGTATAAATCCTGGTTGCTGTCTCTTTATGAGGAGT
TGTGGCCCGTTGTCCGTCAACGTGGCGTGGTGTGCTCTGTGTTTGCTGACGCAACCCCCACTGGCTGGGG
CATTGCCACCACCTGTCAACTCCTTTCTGGGACTTTCGCTTTCCCCCTCCCGATCGCCACGGCAGAACTC
ATCGCCGCCTGCCTTGCCCGCTGCTGGACAGGGGCTAGGTTGCTGGGCACTGATAATTCCGTGGTGTTGT
CGGGGAAGCTGACGTCCTTTGCAATTCGATATCAAGCTGTACCTTCTAGATGTACAGTAGCCTAAGCGCT
TCTAGACCAATGACTTACAAGGCAGCTGTAGATCTTAGCCACTTTTTAAAAGAAAAGGGGGGACTGGAAG
GGCTAATTCACTCCCAACGAAGACAAGATCTGCTTTTTGCTTGTACTGGGTCTCTCTGGTTAGACCAGAT
CTGAGCCTGGGAGCTCTCTGGCTAACTAGGGAACCCACTGCTTAAGCCTCAATAAAGCTTGCCTTGAGTG
CTTCAAGTAGTGTGTGCCCGTCTGTTGTGTGACTCTGGTAACTAGAGATCCCTCAGACCCTTTTAGTCAG
TGTGGAAAATCTCTAGCAGTAGTAGTTCATGTCATCTTATTATTCAGTATTTATAACTTGCAAAGAAATG
AATATCAGAGAGTGAGAGGAACTTGTTTATTGCAGCTTATAATGGTTACAAATAAAGCAATAGCATCACA
AATTTCACAAATAAAGCATTTTTTTCACTGCATTCTAGTTGTGGTTTGTCCAAACTCATCAATGTATCTT
ATCATGTCTGGCTCTAGCTATCCCGCCCCTAACTCCGCCCATCCCGCCCCTAACTCCGCCCAGTTCCGCC
CATTCTCCGCCCCATGGCTGACTAATTTTTTTT
Features (pLannotate 1.2.2; 29 found; start..end, strand, type, name):
     94..112     -  promoter       T7 promoter: promoter for bacteriophage T7 RNA polymerase
    120..275     +  CDS            lacZα (fragment): LacZα fragment of β-galactosidase; lacZ fragment
    280..708     +  rep_origin     f1 ori (sequence partly withheld): f1 bacteriophage origin of replication; arrow indicates direction of (+) strand synthesis
    761..865     +  promoter       AmpR promoter: bla
    866..1726    +  CDS            AmpR: β-lactamase; bla; confers resistance to ampicillin, carbenicillin, and related antibiotics
   1897..2485    +  rep_origin     ori: high-copy-number ColE1/pMB1/pBR322/pUC origin of replication
   2668..2760    +  CDS            lacI (fragment): lac repressor; lacI; The lac repressor binds to the lac operator to inhibit transcription in E. coli. This inhibition can be relieved by adding lactose or isopropyl-β-D-thiogalactopyranoside (IPTG).
   2773..2794    +  protein_bind   CAP binding site: CAP binding activates transcription in the presence of cAMP. E. coli catabolite activator protein
   2809..2839    +  promoter       lac promoter: promoter for the E. coli lac operon
   2847..2863    +  protein_bind   lac operator: The lac repressor binds to the lac operator to inhibit transcription in E. coli. This inhibition can be relieved by adding lactose or isopropyl-β-D-thiogalactopyranoside (IPTG). lac repressor encoded by lacI
   2908..2926    +  promoter       T3 promoter: promoter for bacteriophage T3 RNA polymerase
   2954..3180    +  promoter       RSV promoter: Rous sarcoma virus enhancer/promoter
   3181..3361    +  LTR            5' LTR (truncated): truncated 5' long terminal repeat (LTR) from HIV-1
   3408..3533    +  misc_feature   HIV-1 Ψ: packaging signal of human immunodeficiency virus type 1
   3517..3880    +  CDS            HIV-1 gag (fragment): gag protein from human immunodeficiency virus 1; gag
   4026..4259    +  misc_feature   RRE: The Rev response element (RRE) of HIV-1 allows for Rev-dependent mRNA export from the nucleus to the cytoplasm.
   4636..4736    +  CDS            Rev (fragment): human immunodeficiency virus 1 (HIV-1) Rev protein; rev; enhances nuclear export of unspliced and incompletely spliced viral mRNAs
   4755..4872    +  misc_feature   cPPT/CTS: central polypurine tract and central termination sequence of HIV-1
   4906..5307    +  promoter       SFFV promoter: spleen focus-forming virus long terminal repeat (LTR) promoter
   5317..5340    +  misc_feature   MCS (fragment): pBluescript multiple cloning site
   5365..6576    +  CDS            REPIN1 (fragment): REPI1_HUMAN - Also known as RIP60, ZNF464. Experimental evidence at protein level: Swiss-Prot protein existence level 1. Sequence-specific double-stranded DNA-binding protein required for initiation of chromosomal DNA replication. Binds on 5'- ATT-3' reiterated sequences downstream of the origin of bidirectional replication (OBR) and a second, homologous ATT sequence of opposite orientation situated within the OBR zone. Facilitates DNA bending. From Homo sapiens (Human).
   7076..7101    +  misc_feature   MCS (fragment): pBluescript multiple cloning site
   7101..7160    +  CDS            S (fragment): HBSAG_WHV6 - Experimental evidence at transcript level: Swiss-Prot protein existence level 2. The middle envelope protein plays an important role in the budding of the virion. It is involved in the induction of budding in a nucleocapsid independent way. In this process the majority of envelope proteins bud to form subviral lipoprotein particles of 22 nm of diameter that do not contain a nucleocapsid (By similarity). From Woodchuck hepatitis B virus (isolate w64/pWS23) (WHV).
   7292..7695    +  misc_feature   WPRE: woodchuck hepatitis virus posttranscriptional regulatory element
   7753..7812    +  CDS            nef (fragment): NEF_HV1Z2 - Experimental evidence at protein level: Swiss-Prot protein existence level 1. Extracellular Nef protein targets CD4(+) T-lymphocytes for apoptosis by interacting with CXCR4 surface receptors. From Human immunodeficiency virus type 1 group M subtype D (isolate Z2/CDC-Z34) (HIV-1).
   7814..8047    +  LTR            3' LTR (ΔU3): self-inactivating 3' long terminal repeat (LTR) from HIV-1
   8119..8240    +  polyA_signal   SV40 poly(A) signal: SV40 polyadenylation signal
   8259..8280    +  rep_origin     SV40 ori (fragment): SV40 origin of replication
   8280..73      +  rep_origin     SV40 ori (across the origin): SV40 origin of replication
