[The description below was written by a language model from this plasmid's Addgene catalogue record and pLannotate feature annotations shown in this document.]
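Description:
SFFV-REPIN1-Brd 168 is a lentiviral expression plasmid built on the SFFV-MCS backbone, carrying the human transcription factor REPIN1 (also known as RIP60 or ZNF464) together with an assigned DNA barcode. It is propagated in E. coli through a high-copy ColE1/pUC-type origin and selected with ampicillin via the β-lactamase gene. The backbone also retains an f1 origin, lac regulatory remnants and T7/T3 promoters from a pBluescript-type cloning vector, plus an SV40 origin outside the viral region.

The transfer cassette has a third-generation, self-inactivating layout. An RSV promoter fused to a truncated HIV-1 5' LTR drives genomic RNA production in packaging cells, followed by the Ψ packaging signal with a partial gag sequence, the Rev response element for Rev-dependent nuclear export, and the cPPT/CTS element. The ΔU3 3' LTR disables viral promoter activity after integration, and an SV40 polyadenylation signal lies downstream. Within this frame, the spleen focus-forming virus (SFFV) promoter drives the REPIN1 open reading frame, which was cloned between Bsp119I and BstHI sites. The automated annotation matches only part of the 1704 bp insert to the reference protein. A WPRE follows to enhance transcript stability and expression. According to the depositor, the barcode was inserted at an XbaI site after the WPRE, giving the order SFFV–TF–WPRE–barcode; the barcode is not annotated in the feature table. No mammalian selection marker or fluorescent reporter is annotated.

The construct belongs to a barcoded transcription factor collection made for combinatorial screening in immune cell reprogramming. The barcode's position in the transcribed region should let the delivered factor be identified in transduced cells.
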