Addgene plasmid #219130: SFFV-REPIN1-Brd 168
Purpose: Transcription factor REPIN1 with a specific barcode assigned.
Depositing lab: Filipe Pereira. Depositing organization: Center for Neuroscience and Cell Biology, University of Coimbra. Publication: A combinatorial transcription factor screening platform for immune cell reprogramming. Kurochkin I, Altman AR, Caiado I, Pertiga-Cabral D, Halitzki E, Minaeva M, Zimmermannova O, Henriques-Oliveira L, Klein D, Nair M, Oliveira D, Cajal LR, Knittel R, Feick C, Ringner M, Martin M, Cirovic B, Pires CF, Rosa FF, Sitnicka E, Theis FJ, Pereira CF. Cell Syst. 2026 Jan 21;17(1):101457. doi: 10.1016/j.cels.2025.101457. Epub 2026 Jan 14. PubMed 41539305.
Backbone
  Vector backbone: SFFV-MCS
  Backbone size w/o insert (bp): 6638
  Vector type: Lentiviral
Growth in bacteria
  Bacterial resistance: Ampicillin, 100 μg/mL
  Growth temperature: 37°C
  Growth strain: NEB Stable
  Copy number: High Copy
Gene/Insert
  Gene/Insert name: REPIN1
  Species: H. sapiens (human)
  Insert size (bp): 1704
  Entrez Gene: REPIN1 (a.k.a. AP4, RIP60, ZNF464, Zfp464)
  Promoter: The spleen focus-forming virus (SFFV) promoter
  Cloning method: Restriction Enzyme; 5′ cloning site Bsp119I (not destroyed); 3′ cloning site BstHI (not destroyed)
Terms and licenses: Academic/Nonprofit Terms; Industry Terms: Not Available to Industry
Depositor comments: Barcode sequence cloned into XbaI restriction site. Design of plasmid is as follows: SFFV-[TF sequence]-WPRE-[Barcode sequence].
How to cite: SFFV-REPIN1-Brd 168 was a gift from Filipe Pereira (Addgene plasmid # 219130 ; http://n2t.net/addgene:219130 ; RRID:Addgene_219130)
