>Addgene plasmid #219130 | SFFV-REPIN1-Brd 168 | depositor partial sequence | sequence record 427870 | TF ORF
ATGCTGGAACGTCGTTGCAGGGGCCCCCTGGCCATGGGCCTGGCCCAGCCCCGACTCCTTTCTGGGCCCT
CCCAGGAGTCACCCCAGACCCTGGGGAAGGAGTCCCGCGGGCTGAGGCAACAAGGCACGTCAGTGGCCCA
GTCTGGTGCCCAAGCCCCAGGCAGGGCCCATCGCTGTGCCCACTGTCGAAGGCACTTCCCTGGCTGGGTG
GCTCTGTGGCTTCACACCCGCCGGTGCCAGGCCCGGCTGCCCTTGCCCTGCTCTGAGTGTGGCCGTCGCT
TTCGCCATGCCCCCTTCTTAGCACTGCACCGCCAGGTCCATGCTGCTGCCACCCCAGACCTGGGCTTTGC
CTGCCACCTCTGTGGGCAGAGCTTCCGAGGCTGGGTGGCCCTGGTTCTGCATCTGCGGGCCCATTCAGCT
GCAAAGCGGCCCATCGCTTGTCCCAAATGCGAGAGACGCTTCTGGCGACGAAAGCAGCTTCGAGCTCATC
TGCGGCGGTGCCACCCTCCCGCCCCGGAGGCCCGGCCCTTCATATGCGGCAACTGTGGCCGGAGCTTTGC
CCAGTGGGACCAGCTAGTTGCCCACAAGCGGGTGCACGTAGCTGAGGCCCTGGAGGAGGCCGCAGCCAAG
GCTCTGGGGCCCCGGCCCAGGGGCCGCCCCGCGGTGACCGCCCCCCGGCCCGGTGGAGATGCCGTCGACC
GCCCCTTCCAGTGTGCCTGTTGTGGCAAGCGCTTCCGGCACAAGCCCAACTTGATCGCTCACCGCCGCGT
GCACACGGGCGAGCGGCCCCACCAGTGCCCCGAGTGCGGGAAGCGCTTTACCAATAAGCCCTATCTGACT
TCGCACCGGCGCATCCACACCGGCGAGAAGCCCTACCCGTGCAAAGAGTGCGGCCGCCGCTTCCGGCACA
AACCCAACCTGCTGTCTCACAGCAAGATTCACAAGCGATCCGAGGGGTCGGCCCAGGCCGCCCCCGGCCC
GGGGAGCCCCCAGCTGCCAGCCGGCCCCCAGGAGTCCGCGGCCGAGCCCACCCCGGCGGTACCTCTGAAA
CCGGCCCAGGAGCCGCCGCCAGGGGCCCCGCCAGAGCACCCGCAGGACCCGATCGAAGCCCCCCCCTCCC
TCTACAGCTGCGACGACTGCGGCAGGAGCTTCCGGCTGGAGCGCTTCCTGCGGGCCCACCAGCGGCAGCA
CACCGGGGAGCGGCCCTTCACCTGCGCCGAGTGCGGGAAGAACTTCGGCAAGAAGACGCACCTGGTGGCG
CACTCGCGCGTGCACTCCGGCGAGCGGCCCTTCGCCTGCGAGGAGTGCGGCCGCCGCTTCTCCCAGGGCA
GCCATCTGGCGGCGCATCGGCGCGACCACGCCCCCGATCGGCCCTTCGTGTGTCCCGACTGCGGCAAGGC
CTTCCGCCACAAACCCTACCTGGCGGCGCACCGGCGCATCCACACCGGCGAGAAGCCCTACGTCTGCCCC
GACTGCGGCAAAGCCTTCAGCCAGAAGTCCAACCTGGTGTCGCACCGGCGCATCCACACGGGCGAGCGGC
CCTACGCCTGTCCCGACTGCGACCGCAGCTTCAGCCAGAAGTCCAACCTCATCACCCACCGCAAGAGCCA
CATCCGGGACGGCGCCTTCTGCTGTGCCATCTGTGGCCAGACCTTCGACGACGAGGAGAGACTCCTGGCC
CACCAGAAGAAGCACGATGTCTGA
