>Addgene plasmid #219130 | SFFV-REPIN1-Brd 168 | depositor partial sequence | sequence record 427871 | Barcode sequence
TGTACAGTAGCCTAAGCGCT
